Addgene plasmid #18786: pTBS 5Y YIC
Depositing lab: Han Htun. Publication: Different modes and potencies of translational repression by sequence-specific RNA-protein interaction at the 5'-UTR. Nie M, Htun H. Nucleic Acids Res. 2006 . 34(19):5528-40. 10.1093/nar/gkl584 PubMed 17023487.
Backbone
  Vector backbone: pYIC
  Backbone manufacturer: Available at Addgene (#18673)
  Backbone size w/o insert (bp): 6270
  Vector type: Mammalian Expression
  Selectable markers: Neomycin (select with G418)
Growth in bacteria
  Bacterial resistance: Kanamycin, 50 μg/mL
  Growth temperature: 37°C
  Growth strain: DH5alpha
  Copy number: High Copy
Gene/Insert
  Gene/Insert name: TRAP binding site (alt name: TBS)
  Insert size (bp): 55
  Cloning method: Restriction Enzyme; 5′ cloning site SacI (not destroyed); 3′ cloning site SacI (not destroyed)
  Sequencing primers: 5′ CMV-F
Terms and licenses: Academic/Nonprofit Terms; Industry Terms: Not Available to Industry
Depositor comments: An oligonucleotide with a 55-nt TRAP-binding sequence, TBS, was inserted into the 5'UTR of pYIC DNA to generate a bicistronic reporter gene with TBS: The TBS was inserted in the SacI site for 5-UTR (pTBS/5Y-YIC; 45 nt downstream of transcription start site and 9 nt upstream of YFP translational start site).
How to cite: pTBS 5Y YIC was a gift from Han Htun (Addgene plasmid # 18786 ; http://n2t.net/addgene:18786 ; RRID:Addgene_18786)
