[The description below was written by a language model from this plasmid's Addgene catalogue record and pLannotate feature annotations shown in this document.]
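Description:
pTBS 5Y YIC is a mammalian expression plasmid built on the pYIC backbone, a bicistronic fluorescent reporter vector. It replicates in E. coli at high copy from a ColE1/pUC-type origin and also carries an f1 origin. A single NeoR/KanR (Tn5 aminoglycoside phosphotransferase) cassette, driven by a bacterial promoter placed in tandem with the SV40 enhancer/early promoter and terminated by the HSV TK polyadenylation signal, gives kanamycin resistance in bacteria and G418 selection in mammalian cells.

The reporter unit is transcribed from the human CMV immediate-early enhancer and promoter and ends at an SV40 poly(A) signal. The first cistron encodes EYFP, with an annotated Myc epitope upstream and a partial FLAG tag match downstream. An EMCV IRES follows and drives cap-independent translation of the second cistron, ECFP, which is followed by a partial HA tag match and a short SV40 large T antigen fragment whose function the record does not state. The insert is a 55-nt TRAP binding site (TBS) oligonucleotide cloned into the SacI site of the 5'-UTR. According to the depositor, this places it 45 nt downstream of the transcription start site and 9 nt upstream of the YFP start codon. The TBS itself is not annotated in the feature table.

The associated study concerns translational repression by sequence-specific RNA-protein interactions in the 5'-UTR. In this design, binding of TRAP protein to the TBS would be expected to affect cap-dependent YFP translation. IRES-driven CFP from the same transcript could then serve as an internal reference, although the record does not spell out this role.
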