Features (pLannotate 1.2.2; 20 found; start..end, strand, type, name):
     61..364     +  enhancer       CMV enhancer: human cytomegalovirus immediate early enhancer
    365..568     +  promoter       CMV promoter: human cytomegalovirus (CMV) immediate early promoter
    591..621     +  misc_feature   MCS (fragment): multiple cloning site
    684..713     +  CDS            Myc: Myc (human c-Myc proto-oncogene) epitope tag
    792..1505    +  CDS            EYFP: EYFP is a basic (constitutively fluorescent) green/yellow fluorescent protein published in 1996, derived from Aequorea victoria. It is reported to be a very rapidly-maturing weak dimer with high acid sensitivity.
   1512..1536    +  CDS            3xFLAG (fragment): three tandem FLAG® epitope tags
   1571..1607    +  misc_feature   MCS (fragment): multiple cloning site
   1720..2182    +  misc_feature   IRES: internal ribosome entry site (IRES) of the encephalomyocarditis virus (EMCV)
   2196..2912    +  CDS            ECFP: ECFP is a basic (constitutively fluorescent) cyan fluorescent protein published in 1996, derived from Aequorea victoria. It has low acid sensitivity.
   2934..2957    +  CDS            HA (fragment): HA (human influenza hemagglutinin) epitope tag
   3012..3095    +  CDS            large T antigen (fragment): large T antigen from SV40 (simian virus 40)
   3118..3239    +  polyA_signal   SV40 poly(A) signal: SV40 polyadenylation signal
   3273..3701    -  rep_origin     f1 ori (sequence partly withheld): f1 bacteriophage origin of replication; arrow indicates direction of (+) strand synthesis
   3728..3832    +  promoter       AmpR promoter: bla
   3834..4191    +  promoter       SV40 promoter: SV40 enhancer and early promoter
   4226..5020    +  CDS            NeoR/KanR: aminoglycoside phosphotransferase from Tn5; aph(3')-II (or nptII); confers resistance to neomycin, kanamycin, and G418 (Geneticin®)
   5041..5193    +  CDS            ble (fragment): BLE_KLEPN - Experimental evidence at protein level: Swiss-Prot protein existence level 1. Binding protein with a strong affinity to the bleomycin family of antibiotics. Binds to CL990; an antimitotic-antibiotic compound. From Klebsiella pneumoniae.
   5252..5299    +  polyA_signal   HSV TK poly(A) signal: herpes simplex virus thymidine kinase polyadenylation signal (Cole and Stacy, 1985)
   5390..5406    -  polyA_signal   bGH poly(A) signal (fragment): bovine growth hormone polyadenylation signal
   5628..6216    +  rep_origin     ori: high-copy-number ColE1/pMB1/pBR322/pUC origin of replication
>Addgene plasmid #18786 | pTBS 5Y YIC | depositor full sequence | sequence record 8856 | Author sequence
TAGTTATTAATAGTAATCAATTACGGGGTCATTAGTTCATAGCCCATATATGGAGTTCCGCGTTACATAA
CTTACGGTAAATGGCCCGCCTGGCTGACCGCCCAACGACCCCCGCCCATTGACGTCAATAATGACGTATG
TTCCCATAGTAACGCCAATAGGGACTTTCCATTGACGTCAATGGGTGGAGTATTTACGGTAAACTGCCCA
CTTGGCAGTACATCAAGTGTATCATATGCCAAGTACGCCCCCTATTGACGTCAATGACGGTAAATGGCCC
GCCTGGCATTATGCCCAGTACATGACCTTATGGGACTTTCCTACTTGGCAGTACATCTACGTATTAGTCA
TCGCTATTACCATGGTGATGCGGTTTTGGCAGTACATCAATGGGCGTGGATAGCGGTTTGACTCACGGGG
ATTTCCAAGTCTCCACCCCATTGACGTCAATGGGAGTTTGTTTTGGCACCAAAATCAACGGGACTTTCCA
AAATGTCGTAACAACTCCGCCCCATTGACGCAAATGGGCGGTAGGCGTGTACGGTGGGAGGTCTATATAA
GCAGAGCTGGTTTAGTGAACCGTCAGATCCGCTAGCGCTACCGGACTCAGATCTCGAGCTCGAGTTTAGC
GGAGTGGAGAAGAGCGGAGCCGAGCCTAGCAGAGACGAGTGGAGCTCACCATGGAGCAAAAGCTCATTTC
TGAAGAGGACTTGAATGGAGAACAGAAATTGATCAGTGAGGAAGACCTCAACGGTGAGCAGAAGTTAATA
TCCGAGGAGGATCTTGCGCGCGTGAGCAAGGGCGAGGAGCTGTTCACCGGGGTGGTGCCCATCCTGGTCG
AGCTGGACGGCGACGTAAACGGCCACAAGTTCAGCGTGTCCGGCGAGGGCGAGGGCGATGCCACCTACGG
CAAGCTGACCCTGAAGTTCATCTGCACCACCGGCAAGCTGCCCGTGCCCTGGCCCACCCTCGTGACCACC
TTCGGCTACGGCCTGCAGTGCTTCGCCCGCTACCCCGACCACATGAAGCAGCACGACTTCTTCAAGTCCG
CCATGCCCGAAGGCTACGTCCAGGAGCGCACCATCTTCTTCAAGGACGACGGCAACTACAAGACCCGCGC
CGAGGTGAAGTTCGAGGGCGACACCCTGGTGAACCGCATCGAGCTGAAGGGCATCGACTTCAAGGAGGAC
GGCAACATCCTGGGGCACAAGCTGGAGTACAACTACAACAGCCACAACGTCTATATCATGGCCGACAAGC
AGAAGAACGGCATCAAGGTGAACTTCAAGATCCGCCACAACATCGAGGACGGCAGCGTGCAGCTCGCCGA
CCACTACCAGCAGAACACCCCCATCGGCGACGGCCCCGTGCTGCTGCCCGACAACCACTACCTGAGCTAC
CAGTCCGCCCTGAGCAAAGACCCCAACGAGAAGCGCGATCACATGGTCCTGCTGGAGTTCGTGACCGCCG
CCGGGATCACTCTCGGCATGGACGAGCTGTACAAGCTCGAGGATTACAAGGATGACGACGATAAGGCCCA
CCATCACCACCATCACGCCTGACTGACTAAGAATTCTGCAGTCGACGGTACCGCGGGCCCGGGATCCGCC
CCTCTCCCTCCCCCCCCCCTAACGTTACTGGCCGAAGCCGCTTGGAATAAGGCCGGTGTGCGTTTGTCTA
TATGTTATTTTCCACCATATTGCCGTCTTTTGGCAATGTGAGGGCCCGGAAACCTGGCCCTGTCTTCTTG
ACGAGCATTCCTAGGGGTCTTTCCCCTCTCGCCAAAGGAATGCAAGGTCTGTTGAATGTCGTGAAGGAAG
CAGTTCCTCTGGAAGCTTCTTGAAGACAAACAACGTCTGTAGCGACCCTTTGCAGGCAGCGGAACCCCCC
ACCTGGCGACAGGTGCCTCTGCGGCCAAAAGCCACGTGTATAAGATACACCTGCAAAGGCGGCACAACCC
CAGTGCCACGTTGTGAGTTGGATAGTTGTGGAAAGAGTCAAATGGCTCTCCTCAAGCGTATTCAACAAGG
GGCTGAAGGATGCCCAGAAGGTACCCCATTGTATGGGATCTGATCTGGGGCCTCGGTGCACATGCTTTAC
ATGTGTTTAGTCGAGGTTAAAAAAACGTCTAGGCCCCCCGAACCACGGGGACGTGGTTTTCCTTTGAAAA
ACACGATGATAATATGGCCACAACCATGGTGAGCAAGGGCGAGGAGCTGTTCACCGGGGTGGTGCCCATC
CTGGTCGAGCTGGACGGCGACGTAAACGGCCACAAGTTCAGCGTGTCCGGCGAGGGCGAGGGCGATGCCA
CCTACGGCAAGCTGACCCTGAAGTTCATCTGCACCACCGGCAAGCTGCCCGTGCCCTGGCCCACCCTCGT
GACCACCCTGACCTGGGGCGTGCAGTGCTTCAGCCGCTACCCCGACCACATGAAGCAGCACGACTTCTTC
AAGTCCGCCATGCCCGAAGGCTACGTCCAGGAGCGCACCATCTTCTTCAAGGACGACGGCAACTACAAGA
CCCGCGCCGAGGTGAAGTTCGAGGGCGACACCCTGGTGAACCGCATCGAGCTGAAGGGCATCGACTTCAA
GGAGGACGGCAACATCCTGGGGCACAAGCTGGAGTACAACTACATCAGCCACAACGTCTATATCACCGCC
GACAAGCAGAAGAACGGCATCAAGGCCAACTTCAAGATCCGCCACAACATCGAGGACGGCAGCGTGCAGC
TCGCCGACCACTACCAGCAGAACACCCCCATCGGCGACGGCCCCGTGCTGCTGCCCGACAACCACTACCT
GAGCACCCAGTCCGCCCTGAGCAAAGACCCCAACGAGAAGCGCGATCACATGGTCCTGCTGGAGTTCGTG
ACCGCCGCCGGGATCACTCTCGGCATGGACGAGCTGTACAAGTCTAGAGTCGACCAGCTGTATCCATACG
ACGTGCCAGATTACGCTGGACACCATCACCACCATCACGCCTGACTGACTAACTAAGCGGCCGCGACTCT
AGATCATAATCAGCCATACCACATTTGTAGAGGTTTTACTTGCTTTAAAAAACCTCCCACACCTCCCCCT
GAACCTGAAACATAAAATGAATGCAATTGTTGTTGTTAACTTGTTTATTGCAGCTTATAATGGTTACAAA
TAAAGCAATAGCATCACAAATTTCACAAATAAAGCATTTTTTTCACTGCATTCTAGTTGTGGTTTGTCCA
AACTCATCAATGTATCTTAAGGCGTAAATTGTAAGCGTTAATATTTTGTTAAAATTCGCGTTAAATTTTT
GTTAAATCAGCTCATTTTTTAACCAATAGGCCGAAATCGGCAAAATCCCTTATAAATCAAAAGAATAGAC
CGAGATAGGGT
[37 nt withheld, positions 3372-3408]
AAAGAACGTGGACTCCAACGTCAAAGG
[49 nt withheld, positions 3436-3484]
T
[91 nt withheld, positions 3486-3576]
G
[124 nt withheld, positions 3578-3701]
CAGGTGGCACTTTTCGGGGAAATGTGCGCGGAACCCCTATTTGTTTATTTTTCTAAATACATTCAAATAT
GTATCCGCTCATGAGACAATAACCCTGATAAATGCTTCAATAATATTGAAAAAGGAAGAGTCCTGAGGCG
GAAAGAACCAGCTGTGGAATGTGTGTCAGTTAGGGTGTGGAAAGTCCCCAGGCTCCCCAGCAGGCAGAAG
TATGCAAAGCATGCATCTCAATTAGTCAGCAACCAGGTGTGGAAAGTCCCCAGGCTCCCCAGCAGGCAGA
AGTATGCAAAGCATGCATCTCAATTAGTCAGCAACCATAGTCCCGCCCCTAACTCCGCCCATCCCGCCCC
TAACTCCGCCCAGTTCCGCCCATTCTCCGCCCCATGGCTGACTAATTTTTTTTATTTATGCAGAGGCCGA
GGCCGCCTCGGCCTCTGAGCTATTCCAGAAGTAGTGAGGAGGCTTTTTTGGAGGCCTAGGCTTTTGCAAA
GATCGATCAAGAGACAGGATGAGGATCGTTTCGCATGATTGAACAAGATGGATTGCACGCAGGTTCTCCG
GCCGCTTGGGTGGAGAGGCTATTCGGCTATGACTGGGCACAACAGACAATCGGCTGCTCTGATGCCGCCG
TGTTCCGGCTGTCAGCGCAGGGGCGCCCGGTTCTTTTTGTCAAGACCGACCTGTCCGGTGCCCTGAATGA
ACTGCAAGACGAGGCAGCGCGGCTATCGTGGCTGGCCACGACGGGCGTTCCTTGCGCAGCTGTGCTCGAC
GTTGTCACTGAAGCGGGAAGGGACTGGCTGCTATTGGGCGAAGTGCCGGGGCAGGATCTCCTGTCATCTC
ACCTTGCTCCTGCCGAGAAAGTATCCATCATGGCTGATGCAATGCGGCGGCTGCATACGCTTGATCCGGC
TACCTGCCCATTCGACCACCAAGCGAAACATCGCATCGAGCGAGCACGTACTCGGATGGAAGCCGGTCTT
GTCGATCAGGATGATCTGGACGAAGAGCATCAGGGGCTCGCGCCAGCCGAACTGTTCGCCAGGCTCAAGG
CGAGCATGCCCGACGGCGAGGATCTCGTCGTGACCCATGGCGATGCCTGCTTGCCGAATATCATGGTGGA
AAATGGCCGCTTTTCTGGATTCATCGACTGTGGCCGGCTGGGTGTGGCGGACCGCTATCAGGACATAGCG
TTGGCTACCCGTGATATTGCTGAAGAGCTTGGCGGCGAATGGGCTGACCGCTTCCTCGTGCTTTACGGTA
TCGCCGCTCCCGATTCGCAGCGCATCGCCTTCTATCGCCTTCTTGACGAGTTCTTCTGAGCGGGACTCTG
GGGTTCGAAATGACCGACCAAGCGACGCCCAACCTGCCATCACGAGATTTCGATTCCACCGCCGCCTTCT
ATGAAAGGTTGGGCTTCGGAATCGTTTTCCGGGACGCCGGCTGGATGATCCTCCAGCGCGGGGATCTCAT
GCTGGAGTTCTTCGCCCACCCTAGGGGGAGGCTAACTGAAACACGGAAGGAGACAATACCGGAAGGAACC
CGCGCTATGACGGCAATAAAAAGACAGAATAAAACGCACGGTGTTGGGTCGTTTGTTCATAAACGCGGGG
TTCGGTCCCAGGGCTGGCACTCTGTCGATACCCCACCGAGACCCCATTGGGGCCAATACGCCCGCGTTTC
TTCCTTTTCCCCACCCCACCCCCCAAGTTCGGGTGAAGGCCCAGGGCTCGCAGCCAACGTCGGGGCGGCA
GGCCCTGCCATAGCCTCAGGTTACTCATATATACTTTAGATTGATTTAAAACTTCATTTTTAATTTAAAA
GGATCTAGGTGAAGATCCTTTTTGATAATCTCATGACCAAAATCCCTTAACGTGAGTTTTCGTTCCACTG
AGCGTCAGACCCCGTAGAAAAGATCAAAGGATCTTCTTGAGATCCTTTTTTTCTGCGCGTAATCTGCTGC
TTGCAAACAAAAAAACCACCGCTACCAGCGGTGGTTTGTTTGCCGGATCAAGAGCTACCAACTCTTTTTC
CGAAGGTAACTGGCTTCAGCAGAGCGCAGATACCAAATACTGTCCTTCTAGTGTAGCCGTAGTTAGGCCA
CCACTTCAAGAACTCTGTAGCACCGCCTACATACCTCGCTCTGCTAATCCTGTTACCAGTGGCTGCTGCC
AGTGGCGATAAGTCGTGTCTTACCGGGTTGGACTCAAGACGATAGTTACCGGATAAGGCGCAGCGGTCGG
GCTGAACGGGGGGTTCGTGCACACAGCCCAGCTTGGAGCGAACGACCTACACCGAACTGAGATACCTACA
GCGTGAGCTATGAGAAAGCGCCACGCTTCCCGAAGGGAGAAAGGCGGACAGGTATCCGGTAAGCGGCAGG
GTCGGAACAGGAGAGCGCACGAGGGAGCTTCCAGGGGGAAACGCCTGGTATCTTTATAGTCCTGTCGGGT
TTCGCCACCTCTGACTTGAGCGTCGATTTTTGTGATGCTCGTCAGGGGGGCGGAGCCTATGGAAAAACGC
CAGCAACGCGGCCTTTTTACGGTTCCTGGCCTTTTGCTGGCCTTTTGCTCACATGTTCTTTCCTGCGTTA
TCCCCTGATTCTGTGGATAACCGTATTACCGCCATGCAT
