>Addgene plasmid #18786 | pTBS 5Y YIC | addgene partial sequence | sequence record 24631 | CMV-F 5'-CGCAAATGGGCGGTAGGCGTG-3'
CGTGGNCTTTNCGAGCTGGTTTGTGAACCGTCAGATCCGCTAGCGCTACCGGACTCAGATCTCGAGCTCG
AGTTTAGCGGAGTGGAGAAGAGCGGAGCCGAGCCTAGCAGAGACGAGTGGAGCTCACCATGGAGCAAAAG
CTCATTTCTGAAGAGGACTTGAATGGAGAACAGAAATTGATCAGTGAGGAAGACCTCAACGGTGAGCAGA
AGTTAATATCCGAGGAGGATCTTGCGCGCGTGAGCAAGGGCGAGGAGCTGTTCACCGGGGTGGTGCCCAT
CCTGGTCGAGCTGGACGGCGACGTAAACGGCCACAAGTTCAGCGTGTCCGGCGAGGGCGAGGGCGATGCC
ACCTACGGCAAGCTGACCCTGAAGTTCATCTGCACCACCGGCAAGCTGCCCGTGCCCTGGCCCACCCTCG
TGACCACCTTCGGCTACGGCCTGCAGTGCTTCGCCCGCTACCCCGACCACATGAAGCAGCACGACTTCTT
CAAGTCCGCCATGCCCGAAGGCTACGTCCAGGAGCGCACCATCTTCTTCAAGGACGACGGCAACTACAAG
ACCCGCGCCGAGGTGAAGTTCGAGGGCGACACCCTGGTGAACCGCATCGAGCTGAAGGGCATCGACTTCA
AGGAGGACGGCAACATCCTGGGNANAAGCTGGAGTACAACTGNCAACAGCCACAACGTCTATATCATGGC
CGACAAGCAGAAGAACGGCATCAAGGTGAACTTCAAGATCCGCCACAACATCGAGGACGGCAGCGTGCAG
CTCGCCGACACTACNAGCAGACACCCCATCG
